Addgene plasmid #131592: pFUW-TetO-Gfi1b
Purpose: doxycycline-inducible expression of mouse GFI1B in mammalian cells
Depositing lab: Kateri Moore & Filipe Pereira. Depositing organization: Icahn School of Medicine at Mount Sinai. Publication: Induction of a hemogenic program in mouse fibroblasts. Pereira CF, Chang B, Qiu J, Niu X, Papatsenko D, Hendry CE, Clark NR, Nomura-Kitabayashi A, Kovacic JC, Ma'ayan A, Schaniel C, Lemischka IR, Moore K. Cell Stem Cell. 2013 Aug 1;13(2):205-18. doi: 10.1016/j.stem.2013.05.024. Epub 2013 Jun 13. PubMed 23770078.
Backbone
  Vector backbone: pFUW-tetO
  Vector type: Mammalian Expression, Lentiviral
Growth in bacteria
  Bacterial resistance: Ampicillin, 100 μg/mL
  Growth temperature: 37°C
  Growth strain: NEB Stable
  Copy number: High Copy
Gene/Insert
  Gene/Insert name: Gfi1b
  Species: M. musculus (mouse)
  Insert size (bp): 990
  Entrez Gene: Gfi1b (a.k.a. Gfi-1B)
  Promoter: TRE-mCMV
  Cloning method: Restriction Enzyme; 5′ cloning site EcoRI (unknown if destroyed); 3′ cloning site EcoRI (unknown if destroyed)
  Sequencing primers: 5′ TCCACGCTGTTTTGACCTCC
Terms and licenses: Academic/Nonprofit Terms; Industry Terms: Not Available to Industry
How to cite: pFUW-TetO-Gfi1b was a gift from Kateri Moore & Filipe Pereira (Addgene plasmid # 131592 ; http://n2t.net/addgene:131592 ; RRID:Addgene_131592)
