[The description below was written by a language model from this plasmid's Addgene catalogue record and pLannotate feature annotations shown in this document.]
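Description:
pFUW-TetO-Gfi1b is a 9.3 kb HIV-1-based lentiviral transfer plasmid built on the pFUW-tetO backbone for doxycycline-inducible expression of mouse GFI1B in mammalian cells. It is propagated in E. coli through a high-copy ColE1/pUC-type origin with ampicillin selection (AmpR), and it also carries an f1 origin. Outside the viral unit, an SV40/EM7 dual-promoter cassette drives BleoR, which confers resistance to bleomycin-family drugs such as Zeocin; because it lies downstream of the 3' LTR, it would not be packaged into virus.

The viral genome is transcribed from a CMV enhancer/promoter fused to a truncated 5' LTR, an arrangement that removes the need for Tat during packaging. It is followed by the Ψ packaging signal with a gag fragment, the RRE for Rev-dependent nuclear export, and the cPPT/CTS, which aids nuclear import of the proviral DNA. The internal expression cassette places a tetracycline response element (tetO repeats) and minimal CMV promoter upstream of the roughly 990 bp Gfi1b coding sequence, cloned at EcoRI sites. The annotation tool matched only part of this insert to the reference protein. WPRE downstream enhances transcript stability and expression, and the unit ends with a second truncated LTR and a bGH polyadenylation signal.

Transcription from the TRE requires a tetracycline-controlled transactivator, which this plasmid does not encode and which must be supplied separately. GFI1B is a transcriptional regulator of erythroid and megakaryocytic development, and the associated publication concerns induction of a hemogenic program in mouse fibroblasts, consistent with use of this vector for transcription factor-mediated reprogramming.
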