Features (pLannotate 1.2.2; 31 found; start..end, strand, type, name):
      1..380     +  enhancer       CMV enhancer: human cytomegalovirus immediate early enhancer
    381..580     +  promoter       CMV promoter: human cytomegalovirus (CMV) immediate early promoter
    598..778     +  LTR            5' LTR (truncated): truncated 5' long terminal repeat (LTR) from HIV-1
    825..950     +  misc_feature   HIV-1 Ψ: packaging signal of human immunodeficiency virus type 1
    934..1297    +  CDS            HIV-1 gag (fragment): gag protein from human immunodeficiency virus 1; gag
   1443..1676    +  misc_feature   RRE: The Rev response element (RRE) of HIV-1 allows for Rev-dependent mRNA export from the nucleus to the cytoplasm.
   2053..2153    +  CDS            Rev (fragment): human immunodeficiency virus 1 (HIV-1) Rev protein; rev; enhances nuclear export of unspliced and incompletely spliced viral mRNAs
   2203..2320    +  misc_feature   cPPT/CTS: central polypurine tract and central termination sequence of HIV-1
   2364..2536    +  protein_bind   tetracycline response element (fragment): contains seven copies of the tetracycline operator tetO tetracycline repressor TetR
   2554..2592    +  promoter       minimal CMV promoter: human cytomegalovirus (CMV) immediate early promoter
   2692..3330    +  CDS            Gfi1b (fragment): GFI1B_MOUSE - Experimental evidence at protein level: Swiss-Prot protein existence level 1. Essential proto-oncogenic transcriptional regulator necessary for development and differentiation of erythroid and megakaryocytic lineages. Component of a RCOR-GFI-KDM1A-HDAC complex that suppresses, via histone deacetylase (HDAC) recruitment, a number of genes implicated in multilineage blood cell development and controls hematopoietic differentiation. Transcriptional repressor or activator depending on both promoter and cell type context; represses promoter activity of SOCS1 and SOCS3 and thus, may re
   3685..3709    +  misc_feature   MCS (fragment): pBluescript multiple cloning site
   3709..4297    +  misc_feature   WPRE: woodchuck hepatitis virus posttranscriptional regulatory element
   4234..4815    +  CDS            nef (fragment): NEF_HV1H2 - Experimental evidence at protein level: Swiss-Prot protein existence level 1. Extracellular Nef protein targets CD4(+) T-lymphocytes for apoptosis by interacting with CXCR4 surface receptors. From Human immunodeficiency virus type 1 group M subtype B (isolate HXB2) (HIV-1).
   4822..5002    +  LTR            5' LTR (truncated): truncated 5' long terminal repeat (LTR) from HIV-1
   5034..5258    +  polyA_signal   bGH poly(A) signal: bovine growth hormone polyadenylation signal
   5262..5283    +  promoter       SV40 promoter (fragment): SV40 enhancer and early promoter
   5304..5732    +  rep_origin     f1 ori (sequence partly withheld): f1 bacteriophage origin of replication; arrow indicates direction of (+) strand synthesis
   5746..6075    +  promoter       SV40 promoter: SV40 enhancer and early promoter
   6123..6170    +  promoter       EM7 promoter: synthetic bacterial promoter&nbsp
   6189..6563    +  CDS            BleoR: antibiotic-binding protein; Sh ble from Streptoalloteichus hindustanus; confers resistance to bleomycin, phleomycin, and Zeocin™
   6573..6698    +  CDS            ble (fragment): BLE_KLEPN - Experimental evidence at protein level: Swiss-Prot protein existence level 1. Binding protein with a strong affinity to the bleomycin family of antibiotics. Binds to CL990; an antimitotic-antibiotic compound. From Klebsiella pneumoniae.
   6693..6814    +  polyA_signal   SV40 poly(A) signal: SV40 polyadenylation signal
   6887..6903    -  protein_bind   lac operator: The lac repressor binds to the lac operator to inhibit transcription in E. coli. This inhibition can be relieved by adding lactose or isopropyl-β-D-thiogalactopyranoside (IPTG). lac repressor encoded by lacI
   6911..6941    -  promoter       lac promoter: promoter for the E. coli lac operon
   6956..6977    -  protein_bind   CAP binding site: CAP binding activates transcription in the presence of cAMP. E. coli catabolite activator protein
   6990..7082    -  CDS            lacI (fragment): lac repressor; lacI; The lac repressor binds to the lac operator to inhibit transcription in E. coli. This inhibition can be relieved by adding lactose or isopropyl-β-D-thiogalactopyranoside (IPTG).
   7265..7853    -  rep_origin     ori: high-copy-number ColE1/pMB1/pBR322/pUC origin of replication
   8024..8884    -  CDS            AmpR: β-lactamase; bla; confers resistance to ampicillin, carbenicillin, and related antibiotics
   8885..8989    -  promoter       AmpR promoter: bla
   9048..9100    -  misc_feature   bom (fragment): basis of mobility region from pBR322
>Addgene plasmid #131592 | pFUW-TetO-Gfi1b | addgene full sequence | sequence record 265922 | Addgene NGS Result
GACATTGATTATTGACTAGTTATTAATAGTAATCAATTACGGGGTCATTAGTTCATAGCCCATATATGGA
GTTCCGCGTTACATAACTTACGGTAAATGGCCCGCCTGGCTGACCGCCCAACGACCCCCGCCCATTGACG
TCAATAATGACGTATGTTCCCATAGTAACGCCAATAGGGACTTTCCATTGACGTCAATGGGTGGAGTATT
TACGGTAAACTGCCCACTTGGCAGTACATCAAGTGTATCATATGCCAAGTACGCCCCCTATTGACGTCAA
TGACGGTAAATGGCCCGCCTGGCATTATGCCCAGTACATGACCTTATGGGACTTTCCTACTTGGCAGTAC
ATCTACGTATTAGTCATCGCTATTACCATGGTGATGCGGTTTTGGCAGTACATCAATGGGCGTGGATAGC
GGTTTGACTCACGGGGATTTCCAAGTCTCCACCCCATTGACGTCAATGGGAGTTTGTTTTGGCACCAAAA
TCAACGGGACTTTCCAAAATGTCGTAACAACTCCGCCCCATTGACGCAAATGGGCGGTAGGCGTGTACGG
TGGGAGGTCTATATAAGCAGCGCGTTTTGCCTGTACTGGGTCTCTCTGGTTAGACCAGATCTGAGCCTGG
GAGCTCTCTGGCTAACTAGGGAACCCACTGCTTAAGCCTCAATAAAGCTTGCCTTGAGTGCTTCAAGTAG
TGTGTGCCCGTCTGTTGTGTGACTCTGGTAACTAGAGATCCCTCAGACCCTTTTAGTCAGTGTGGAAAAT
CTCTAGCAGTGGCGCCCGAACAGGGACTTGAAAGCGAAAGGGAAACCAGAGGAGCTCTCTCGACGCAGGA
CTCGGCTTGCTGAAGCGCGCACGGCAAGAGGCGAGGGGCGGCGACTGGTGAGTACGCCAAAAATTTTGAC
TAGCGGAGGCTAGAAGGAGAGAGATGGGTGCGAGAGCGTCAGTATTAAGCGGGGGAGAATTAGATCGCGA
TGGGAAAAAATTCGGTTAAGGCCAGGGGGAAAGAAAAAATATAAATTAAAACATATAGTATGGGCAAGCA
GGGAGCTAGAACGATTCGCAGTTAATCCTGGCCTGTTAGAAACATCAGAAGGCTGTAGACAAATACTGGG
ACAGCTACAACCATCCCTTCAGACAGGATCAGAAGAACTTAGATCATTATATAATACAGTAGCAACCCTC
TATTGTGTGCATCAAAGGATAGAGATAAAAGACACCAAGGAAGCTTTAGACAAGATAGAGGAAGAGCAAA
ACAAAAGTAAGACCACCGCACAGCAAGCGGCCGCTGATCTTCAGACCTGGAGGAGGAGATATGAGGGACA
ATTGGAGAAGTGAATTATATAAATATAAAGTAGTAAAAATTGAACCATTAGGAGTAGCACCCACCAAGGC
AAAGAGAAGAGTGGTGCAGAGAGAAAAAAGAGCAGTGGGAATAGGAGCTTTGTTCCTTGGGTTCTTGGGA
GCAGCAGGAAGCACTATGGGCGCAGCGTCAATGACGCTGACGGTACAGGCCAGACAATTATTGTCTGGTA
TAGTGCAGCAGCAGAACAATTTGCTGAGGGCTATTGAGGCGCAACAGCATCTGTTGCAACTCACAGTCTG
GGGCATCAAGCAGCTCCAGGCAAGAATCCTGGCTGTGGAAAGATACCTAAAGGATCAACAGCTCCTGGGG
ATTTGGGGTTGCTCTGGAAAACTCATTTGCACCACTGCTGTGCCTTGGAATGCTAGTTGGAGTAATAAAT
CTCTGGAACAGATTTGGAATCACACGACCTGGATGGAGTGGGACAGAGAAATTAACAATTACACAAGCTT
AATACACTCCTTAATTGAAGAATCGCAAAACCAGCAAGAAAAGAATGAACAAGAATTATTGGAATTAGAT
AAATGGGCAAGTTTGTGGAATTGGTTTAACATAACAAATTGGCTGTGGTATATAAAATTATTCATAATGA
TAGTAGGAGGCTTGGTAGGTTTAAGAATAGTTTTTGCTGTACTTTCTATAGTGAATAGAGTTAGGCAGGG
ATATTCACCATTATCGTTTCAGACCCACCTCCCAACCCCGAGGGGACCCGACAGGCCCGAAGGAATAGAA
GAAGAAGGTGGAGAGAGAGACAGAGACAGATCCATTCGATTAGTGAACGGATCGGCACTGCGTGCGCCAA
TTCTGCAGACAAATGGCAGTATTCATCCACAATTTTAAAAGAAAAGGGGGGATTGGGGGGTACAGTGCAG
GGGAAAGAATAGTAGACATAATAGCAACAGACATACAAACTAAAGAATTACAAAAACAAATTACAAAAAT
TCAAAATTTTCGGGTTTATTACAGGGACAGCAGAGATCCAGTTTGGTTAGATCTCGAGTTTACCACTCCC
TATCAGTGATAGAGAAAAGTGAAAGTCGAGTTTACCACTCCCTATCAGTGATAGAGAAAAGTGAAAGTCG
AGTTTACCACTCCCTATCAGTGATAGAGAAAAGTGAAAGTCGAGTTTACCACTCCCTATCAGTGATAGAG
AAAAGTGAAAGTCGAGCTCGGTACCCGGGTCGAGGTAGGCGTGTACGGTGGGAGGCCTATATAAGCAGAG
CTCGTTTAGTGAACCGTCAGATCGCCTGGAGACGCCATCCACGCTGTTTTGACCTCCATAGAAGACACCG
GGACCGATCCAGCCTCCGCGGCCCCGAATTCATGCCACGGTCCTTTCTAGTGAAGAGTAAGAAGGCACAC
ACTTACCACCAGCCCCGGGCACAGGGTGATGAGCTGGTCTGGCCTCCTGCTGTAATTCCTGTGGCAAAAG
AGCATAGCCAGAGTGCCAGCCCTCTTCTCAGCACACCGCTTCCAAGCCAGACCTTGGACTGGAACACAAT
CAAACAGGAGCGGGAGATGTTGCTGAACCAGAGCCTTCCCAAGATGGCCTCAGCCCCAGAGGGGCCTCTC
GTGACACCCCAACCCCAGGATGGGGAATCACCACTCTCTGAGTCACCCCCTTTCTACAAGCCCAGCTTCT
CCTGGGATACCTTGGCCTCCTCCTACAGCCACAGCTACACACAGACCCCCTCCACCATGCAGTCCGCCTT
CCTGGAGCGCTCCGTGAGGCTGTACGGCAGCCCCCTCGTGCCCAGCACAGAGTCTCCCTTGGACTTCCGC
CTCCGCTACTCTCCAGGCATGGACACTTACCACTGTGTCAAGTGCAACAAGGTGTTCTCCACCCCTCATG
GGCTAGAAGTGCATGTCCGCCGCTCTCACAGCGGAACCCGGCCCTTTGCCTGTGATGTCTGTGGCAAAAC
CTTTGGCCACGCTGTGAGCTTGGAGCAGCATACTCACGTCCACTCACAGGAGCGAAGCTTCGAGTGCCGG
ATGTGTGGCAAAGCCTTCAAGCGTTCATCCACCCTGTCCACCCACCTGCTCATCCACTCGGACACTCGGC
CCTACCCCTGCCAGTTCTGTGGGAAGCGCTTCCACCAGAAGTCGGACATGAAGAAACACACCTACATCCA
CACAGGTGAGAAGCCCCACAAGTGCCAGGTGTGTGGGAAAGCCTTCAGCCAGAGCTCCAACCTCATCACC
CACAGCCGCAAGCACACAGGCTTCAAGCCGTTCAGCTGTGAGCTGTGCACCAAGGGCTTCCAGCGCAAGG
TGGACCTGCGACGTCACCGTGAGAGTCAACACAATCTCAAGTGAGAATTCGATATCAAGCTTATCGATAA
TCAACCTCTGGATTACAAAATTTGTGAAAGATTGACTGGTATTCTTAACTATGTTGCTCCTTTTACGCTA
TGTGGATACGCTGCTTTAATGCCTTTGTATCATGCTATTGCTTCCCGTATGGCTTTCATTTTCTCCTCCT
TGTATAAATCCTGGTTGCTGTCTCTTTATGAGGAGTTGTGGCCCGTTGTCAGGCAACGTGGCGTGGTGTG
CACTGTGTTTGCTGACGCAACCCCCACTGGTTGGGGCATTGCCACCACCTGTCAGCTCCTTTCCGGGACT
TTCGCTTTCCCCCTCCCTATTGCCACGGCGGAACTCATCGCCGCCTGCCTTGCCCGCTGCTGGACAGGGG
CTCGGCTGTTGGGCACTGACAATTCCGTGGTGTTGTCGGGGAAATCATCGTCCTTTCCTTGGCTGCTCGC
CTGTGTTGCCACCTGGATTCTGCGCGGGACGTCCTTCTGCTACGTCCCTTCGGCCCTCAATCCAGCGGAC
CTTCCTTCCCGCGGCCTGCTGCCGGCTCTGCGGCCTCTTCCGCGTCTTCGCCTTCGCCCTCAGACGAGTC
GGATCTCCCTTTGGGCCGCCTCCCCGCATCGATACCGTCGACCTCGAGACCTAGAAAAACATGGAGCAAT
CACAAGTAGCAATACAGCAGCTACCAATGCTGATTGTGCCTGGCTAGAAGCACAAGAGGAGGAGGAGGTG
GGTTTTCCAGTCACACCTCAGGTACCTTTAAGACCAATGACTTACAAGGCAGCTGTAGATCTTAGCCACT
TTTTAAAAGAAAAGGGGGGACTGGAAGGGCTAATTCACTCCCAACGAAGACAAGATATCCTTGATCTGTG
GATCTACCACACACAAGGCTACTTCCCTGATTGGCAGAACTACACACCAGGGCCAGGGATCAGATATCCA
CTGACCTTTGGATGGTGCTACAAGCTAGTACCAGTTGAGCAAGAGAAGGTAGAAGAAGCCAATGAAGGAG
AGAACACCCGCTTGTTACACCCTGTGAGCCTGCATGGGATGGATGACCCGGAGAGAGAAGTATTAGAGTG
GAGGTTTGACAGCCGCCTAGCATTTCATCACATGGCCCGAGAGCTGCATCCGGACTGTACTGGGTCTCTC
TGGTTAGACCAGATCTGAGCCTGGGAGCTCTCTGGCTAACTAGGGAACCCACTGCTTAAGCCTCAATAAA
GCTTGCCTTGAGTGCTTCAAGTAGTGTGTGCCCGTCTGTTGTGTGACTCTGGTAACTAGAGATCCCTCAG
ACCCTTTTAGTCAGTGTGGAAAATCTCTAGCAGGGCCCGTTTAAACCCGCTGATCAGCCTCGACTGTGCC
TTCTAGTTGCCAGCCATCTGTTGTTTGCCCCTCCCCCGTGCCTTCCTTGACCCTGGAAGGTGCCACTCCC
ACTGTCCTTTCCTAATAAAATGAGGAAATTGCATCGCATTGTCTGAGTAGGTGTCATTCTATTCTGGGGG
GTGGGGTGGGGCAGGACAGCAAGGGGGAGGATTGGGAAGACAATAGCAGGCATGCTGGGGATGCGGTGGG
CTCTATGGCTTCTGAGGCGGAAAGAACCAGCTGGGGCTCTAGGGGGTATCCCC
[124 nt withheld, positions 5304-5427]
C
[91 nt withheld, positions 5429-5519]
A
[49 nt withheld, positions 5521-5569]
CCTTTGACGTTGGAGTCCACGTTCTTT
[37 nt withheld, positions 5597-5633]
ACCCTATCTCGGTCTATTCTTTTGATTTATAAGGGATTTTGCCGATTTCGGCCTATTGGTTAAAAAATGA
GCTGATTTAACAAAAATTTAACGCGAATTAATTCTGTGGAATGTGTGTCAGTTAGGGTGTGGAAAGTCCC
CAGGCTCCCCAGCAGGCAGAAGTATGCAAAGCATGCATCTCAATTAGTCAGCAACCAGGTGTGGAAAGTC
CCCAGGCTCCCCAGCAGGCAGAAGTATGCAAAGCATGCATCTCAATTAGTCAGCAACCATAGTCCCGCCC
CTAACTCCGCCCATCCCGCCCCTAACTCCGCCCAGTTCCGCCCATTCTCCGCCCCATGGCTGACTAATTT
TTTTTATTTATGCAGAGGCCGAGGCCGCCTCTGCCTCTGAGCTATTCCAGAAGTAGTGAGGAGGCTTTTT
TGGAGGCCTAGGCTTTTGCAAAAAGCTCCCGGGAGCTTGTATATCCATTTTCGGATCTGATCAGCACGTG
TTGACAATTAATCATCGGCATAGTATATCGGCATAGTATAATACGACAAGGTGAGGAACTAAACCATGGC
CAAGTTGACCAGTGCCGTTCCGGTGCTCACCGCGCGCGACGTCGCCGGAGCGGTCGAGTTCTGGACCGAC
CGGCTCGGGTTCTCCCGGGACTTCGTGGAGGACGACTTCGCCGGTGTGGTCCGGGACGACGTGACCCTGT
TCATCAGCGCGGTCCAGGACCAGGTGGTGCCGGACAACACCCTGGCCTGGGTGTGGGTGCGCGGCCTGGA
CGAGCTGTACGCCGAGTGGTCGGAGGTCGTGTCCACGAACTTCCGGGACGCCTCCGGGCCGGCCATGACC
GAGATCGGCGAGCAGCCGTGGGGGCGGGAGTTCGCCCTGCGCGACCCGGCCGGCAACTGCGTGCACTTCG
TGGCCGAGGAGCAGGACTGACACGTGCTACGAGATTTCGATTCCACCGCCGCCTTCTATGAAAGGTTGGG
CTTCGGAATCGTTTTCCGGGACGCCGGCTGGATGATCCTCCAGCGCGGGGATCTCATGCTGGAGTTCTTC
GCCCACCCCAACTTGTTTATTGCAGCTTATAATGGTTACAAATAAAGCAATAGCATCACAAATTTCACAA
ATAAAGCATTTTTTTCACTGCATTCTAGTTGTGGTTTGTCCAAACTCATCAATGTATCTTATCATGTCTG
TATACCGTCGACCTCTAGCTAGAGCTTGGCGTAATCATGGTCATAGCTGTTTCCTGTGTGAAATTGTTAT
CCGCTCACAATTCCACACAACATACGAGCCGGAAGCATAAAGTGTAAAGCCTGGGGTGCCTAATGAGTGA
GCTAACTCACATTAATTGCGTTGCGCTCACTGCCCGCTTTCCAGTCGGGAAACCTGTCGTGCCAGCTGCA
TTAATGAATCGGCCAACGCGCGGGGAGAGGCGGTTTGCGTATTGGGCGCTCTTCCGCTTCCTCGCTCACT
GACTCGCTGCGCTCGGTCGTTCGGCTGCGGCGAGCGGTATCAGCTCACTCAAAGGCGGTAATACGGTTAT
CCACAGAATCAGGGGATAACGCAGGAAAGAACATGTGAGCAAAAGGCCAGCAAAAGGCCAGGAACCGTAA
AAAGGCCGCGTTGCTGGCGTTTTTCCATAGGCTCCGCCCCCCTGACGAGCATCACAAAAATCGACGCTCA
AGTCAGAGGTGGCGAAACCCGACAGGACTATAAAGATACCAGGCGTTTCCCCCTGGAAGCTCCCTCGTGC
GCTCTCCTGTTCCGACCCTGCCGCTTACCGGATACCTGTCCGCCTTTCTCCCTTCGGGAAGCGTGGCGCT
TTCTCATAGCTCACGCTGTAGGTATCTCAGTTCGGTGTAGGTCGTTCGCTCCAAGCTGGGCTGTGTGCAC
GAACCCCCCGTTCAGCCCGACCGCTGCGCCTTATCCGGTAACTATCGTCTTGAGTCCAACCCGGTAAGAC
ACGACTTATCGCCACTGGCAGCAGCCACTGGTAACAGGATTAGCAGAGCGAGGTATGTAGGCGGTGCTAC
AGAGTTCTTGAAGTGGTGGCCTAACTACGGCTACACTAGAAGAACAGTATTTGGTATCTGCGCTCTGCTG
AAGCCAGTTACCTTCGGAAAAAGAGTTGGTAGCTCTTGATCCGGCAAACAAACCACCGCTGGTAGCGGTG
GTTTTTTTGTTTGCAAGCAGCAGATTACGCGCAGAAAAAAAGGATCTCAAGAAGATCCTTTGATCTTTTC
TACGGGGTCTGACGCTCAGTGGAACGAAAACTCACGTTAAGGGATTTTGGTCATGAGATTATCAAAAAGG
ATCTTCACCTAGATCCTTTTAAATTAAAAATGAAGTTTTAAATCAATCTAAAGTATATATGAGTAAACTT
GGTCTGACAGTTACCAATGCTTAATCAGTGAGGCACCTATCTCAGCGATCTGTCTATTTCGTTCATCCAT
AGTTGCCTGACTCCCCGTCGTGTAGATAACTACGATACGGGAGGGCTTACCATCTGGCCCCAGTGCTGCA
ATGATACCGCGAGACCCACGCTCACCGGCTCCAGATTTATCAGCAATAAACCAGCCAGCCGGAAGGGCCG
AGCGCAGAAGTGGTCCTGCAACTTTATCCGCCTCCATCCAGTCTATTAATTGTTGCCGGGAAGCTAGAGT
AAGTAGTTCGCCAGTTAATAGTTTGCGCAACGTTGTTGCCATTGCTACAGGCATCGTGGTGTCACGCTCG
TCGTTTGGTATGGCTTCATTCAGCTCCGGTTCCCAACGATCAAGGCGAGTTACATGATCCCCCATGTTGT
GCAAAAAAGCGGTTAGCTCCTTCGGTCCTCCGATCGTTGTCAGAAGTAAGTTGGCCGCAGTGTTATCACT
CATGGTTATGGCAGCACTGCATAATTCTCTTACTGTCATGCCATCCGTAAGATGCTTTTCTGTGACTGGT
GAGTACTCAACCAAGTCATTCTGAGAATAGTGTATGCGGCGACCGAGTTGCTCTTGCCCGGCGTCAATAC
GGGATAATACCGCGCCACATAGCAGAACTTTAAAAGTGCTCATCATTGGAAAACGTTCTTCGGGGCGAAA
ACTCTCAAGGATCTTACCGCTGTTGAGATCCAGTTCGATGTAACCCACTCGTGCACCCAACTGATCTTCA
GCATCTTTTACTTTCACCAGCGTTTCTGGGTGAGCAAAAACAGGAAGGCAAAATGCCGCAAAAAAGGGAA
TAAGGGCGACACGGAAATGTTGAATACTCATACTCTTCCTTTTTCAATATTATTGAAGCATTTATCAGGG
TTATTGTCTCATGAGCGGATACATATTTGAATGTATTTAGAAAAATAAACAAATAGGGGTTCCGCGCACA
TTTCCCCGAAAAGTGCCACCTGACGTCGACGGATCGGGAGATCTCCCGATCCCCTATGGTGCACTCTCAG
TACAATCTGCTCTGATGCCGCATAGTTAAGCCAGTATCTGCTCCCTGCTTGTGTGTTGGAGGTCGCTGAG
TAGTGCGCGAGCAAAATTTAAGCTACAACAAGGCAAGGCTTGACCGACAATTGCATGAAGAATCTGCTTA
GGGTTAGGCGTTTTGCGCTGCTTCGCGATGTACGGGCCAGATATACGCGTT
